Addgene plasmid #216059: AA050
Purpose: Fragmid fragment: (2A Selection) violet-excited GFP
Depositing lab: John Doench. Depositing organization: Broad Institute. Publication: Modular vector assembly enables rapid assessment of emerging CRISPR technologies. McGee AV, Liu YV, Griffith AL, Szegletes ZM, Wen B, Kraus C, Miller NW, Steger RJ, Escude Velasco B, Bosch JA, Zirin JD, Viswanatha R, Sontheimer EJ, Goodale A, Greene MA, Green TM, Doench JG. Cell Genom. 2024 Mar 13;4(3):100519. doi: 10.1016/j.xgen.2024.100519. PubMed 38484704.
Backbone
  Vector backbone: pUC57-Kan
  Vector type: Fragment
Growth in bacteria
  Bacterial resistance: Kanamycin, 50 μg/mL
  Growth temperature: 37°C
  Growth strain: DH5alpha
  Copy number: Unknown
Gene/Insert
  Gene/Insert name: P2A_v1.1; VexGFP_v1.1; Stop
  Species: Other
  Cloning method: Unknown
Resource information
  A portion of this plasmid was derived from a plasmid made by: Genscript ID: U7950GC080-5
Terms and licenses: Academic/Nonprofit Terms; Industry Terms: Not Available to Industry
Depositor comments: Please visit https://www.biorxiv.org/content/10.1101/2023.10.25.564061v1 for bioRxiv preprint.
How to cite: AA050 was a gift from John Doench (Addgene plasmid # 216059 ; http://n2t.net/addgene:216059 ; RRID:Addgene_216059)
