[The description below was written by a language model from this plasmid's Addgene catalogue record and pLannotate feature annotations shown in this document.]
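Description:
AA050 is a Fragmid fragment plasmid, one of a set of modular building blocks designed to be combined into complete expression vectors for testing CRISPR technologies. It is not itself an expression vector: the 3,409 nt plasmid is a pUC57-Kan cloning backbone that stores a single module for later assembly. It is propagated in E. coli through the high-copy ColE1/pUC-type origin and selected with kanamycin via the aph(3')-Ia aminoglycoside phosphotransferase gene. The remaining annotated backbone elements (fragments of lacZα, lacI, rop and the bom region, plus the lac promoter, lac operator and CAP binding site) are pUC-lineage remnants flanking the cloning site and play no part in the payload's intended function.

The insert belongs to the "2A Selection" module class and consists of a P2A peptide sequence, a violet-excited GFP (VexGFP) coding sequence and a stop codon. The automated annotation labels the roughly 717 bp fluorescent protein reading frame as EGFP, which most likely reflects the close similarity of this GFP variant to EGFP; the catalogue entry identifies it as VexGFP. P2A itself is not called in the feature table, though it presumably lies just upstream of the reporter. In an assembled vector, this fragment would be joined in frame downstream of another coding sequence, so that ribosomal skipping at P2A yields the upstream protein and the fluorescent marker as separate polypeptides from one transcript. That allows cells expressing the construct to be identified or sorted using violet excitation. The fragment carries no promoter of its own, and the record does not describe the assembly method or flanking sites.
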