Features (pLannotate 1.2.2; 10 found; start..end, strand, type, name):
    137..236     +  misc_feature   bom (fragment): basis of mobility region from pBR322
    242..399     -  CDS            lacZα (fragment): LacZα fragment of β-galactosidase; lacZ fragment
    513..1229    +  CDS            EGFP: the original enhanced GFP (Yang et al., 1996) mammalian codon-optimized
   1343..1359    -  protein_bind   lac operator: The lac repressor binds to the lac operator to inhibit transcription in E. coli. This inhibition can be relieved by adding lactose or isopropyl-β-D-thiogalactopyranoside (IPTG). lac repressor encoded by lacI
   1367..1397    -  promoter       lac promoter: promoter for the E. coli lac operon
   1412..1433    -  protein_bind   CAP binding site: CAP binding activates transcription in the presence of cAMP. E. coli catabolite activator protein
   1446..1538    -  CDS            lacI (fragment): lac repressor; lacI; The lac repressor binds to the lac operator to inhibit transcription in E. coli. This inhibition can be relieved by adding lactose or isopropyl-β-D-thiogalactopyranoside (IPTG).
   1721..2309    -  rep_origin     ori: high-copy-number ColE1/pMB1/pBR322/pUC origin of replication
   2487..3296    -  CDS            KanR: aminoglycoside phosphotransferase; aph(3')-Ia; confers resistance to kanamycin in bacteria or G418 (Geneticin®) in eukaryotes
   3403..35      +  CDS            rop (fragment) (across the origin): Rop protein, which maintains plasmids at low copy number; rop
>Addgene plasmid #216059 | AA050 | addgene full sequence | sequence record 431397 | Addgene NGS Result
TCGCGCGTTTCGGTGATGACGGTGAAAACCTCTGACACATGCAGCTCCCGGAGACGGTCACAGCTTGTCT
GTAAGCGGATGCCGGGAGCAGACAAGCCCGTCAGGGCGCGTCAGCGGGTGTTGGCGGGTGTCGGGGCTGG
CTTAACTATGCGGCATCAGAGCAGATTGTACTGAGAGTGCACCATATGCGGTGTGAAATACCGCACAGAT
GCGTAAGGAGAAAATACCGCATCAGGCGCCATTCGCCATTCAGGCTGCGCAACTGTTGGGAAGGGCGATC
GGTGCGGGCCTCTTCGCTATTACGCCAGCTGGCGAAAGGGGGATGTGCTGCAAGGCGATTAAGTTGGGTA
ACGCCAGGGTTTTCCCAGTCACGACGTTGTAAAACGACGGCCAGAGAATTCGAGCTCGGTACCTCGCGAA
TACATCTAGATGAAGACGGAAGCGCAACAAACTTCTCTCTGCTGAAACAAGCCGGAGATGTCGAAGAGAA
TCCTGGACCGGCACCGGGATCCGTGAGCAAGGGCGAGGAGCTGTTCACCGGGGTGGTGCCCATCCTGGTC
GAGCTGGACGGCGACGTAAACGGCCACAAGTTCAGCGTGTCCGGCGAGGGCGAGGGCGATGCCACCTACG
GCAAGCTGACCCTGAAGTTCATCTGCACCACCGGCAAGCTGCCCGTGCCCTGGCCCACCCTCGTGACCAC
CTTCAGCTACGGCGTGCAGTGCTTCAGCCGCTACCCCGACCACATGAAGCAGCACGACTTCTTCAAGTCC
GCCATGCCCGAAGGCTACGTCCAGGAGCGCACCATCAGCTTCAAGGACGACGGCAACTACAAGACCCGCG
CCGAGGTGAAGTTCGAGGGCGACACCCTGGTGAACCGCATCGAGCTGAAGGGCATCGACTTCAAGGAGGA
CGGCAACATCCTGGGGCACAAGCTGGAGTACAACTACAACAGCCACAACGTCTATATCACGGCCGACAAG
CAGAAGAACGGCATCAAGGCGAACTTCAAGATCCGCCACAACATCGAGGACGGCAGCGTGCAGCTCGCCG
ACCACTACCAGCAGAACACCCCCATCGGCGACGGCCCCGTGCTGCTGCCCGACAACCACTACCTGTTCAT
CCAGTCCGCCCTGAGCAAAGACCCCAACGAGAAGCGCGATCACATGGTCCTGCTGGAGTTCGTGACCGCC
GCCGGGATCACTCACGGCATGGACGAGCTGTACAAGTAAGGATCCTGATAAATTCCAGTCTTCGGAACCA
AATCGGATCCCGGGCCCGTCGACTGCAGAGGCCTGCATGCAAGCTTGGTGTAATCATGGTCATAGCTGTT
TCCTGTGTGAAATTGTTATCCGCTCACAATTCCACACAACATACGAGCCGGAAGCATAAAGTGTAAAGCC
TGGGGTGCCTAATGAGTGAGCTAACTCACATTAATTGCGTTGCGCTCACTGCCCGCTTTCCAGTCGGGAA
ACCTGTCGTGCCAGCTGCATTAATGAATCGGCCAACGCGCGGGGAGAGGCGGTTTGCGTATTGGGCGCTC
TTCCGCTTCCTCGCTCACTGACTCGCTGCGCTCGGTCGTTCGGCTGCGGCGAGCGGTATCAGCTCACTCA
AAGGCGGTAATACGGTTATCCACAGAATCAGGGGATAACGCAGGAAAGAACATGTGAGCAAAAGGCCAGC
AAAAGGCCAGGAACCGTAAAAAGGCCGCGTTGCTGGCGTTTTTCCATAGGCTCCGCCCCCCTGACGAGCA
TCACAAAAATCGACGCTCAAGTCAGAGGTGGCGAAACCCGACAGGACTATAAAGATACCAGGCGTTTCCC
CCTGGAAGCTCCCTCGTGCGCTCTCCTGTTCCGACCCTGCCGCTTACCGGATACCTGTCCGCCTTTCTCC
CTTCGGGAAGCGTGGCGCTTTCTCATAGCTCACGCTGTAGGTATCTCAGTTCGGTGTAGGTCGTTCGCTC
CAAGCTGGGCTGTGTGCACGAACCCCCCGTTCAGCCCGACCGCTGCGCCTTATCCGGTAACTATCGTCTT
GAGTCCAACCCGGTAAGACACGACTTATCGCCACTGGCAGCAGCCACTGGTAACAGGATTAGCAGAGCGA
GGTATGTAGGCGGTGCTACAGAGTTCTTGAAGTGGTGGCCTAACTACGGCTACACTAGAAGAACAGTATT
TGGTATCTGCGCTCTGCTGAAGCCAGTTACCTTCGGAAAAAGAGTTGGTAGCTCTTGATCCGGCAAACAA
ACCACCGCTGGTAGCGGTGGTTTTTTTGTTTGCAAGCAGCAGATTACGCGCAGAAAAAAAGGATCTCAAG
AAGATCCTTTGATCTTTTCTACGGGGTCTGACGCTCAGTGGAACGAAAACTCACGTTAAGGGATTTTGGT
CATGAGATTATCAAAAAGGATCTTCACCTAGATCCTTTTAAATTAAAAATGAAGTTTTAAATCAAGCCCA
ATCTGAATAATGTTACAACCAATTAACCAATTCTGATTAGAAAAACTCATCGAGCATCAAATGAAACTGC
AATTTATTCATATCAGGATTATCAATACCATATTTTTGAAAAAGCCGTTTCTGTAATGAAGGAGAAAACT
CACCGAGGCAGTTCCATAGGATGGCAAGATCCTGGTATCGGTCTGCGATTCCGACTCGTCCAACATCAAT
ACAACCTATTAATTTCCCCTCGTCAAAAATAAGGTTATCAAGTGAGAAATCACCATGAGTGACGACTGAA
TCCGGTGAGAATGGCAAAAGTTTATGCATTTCTTTCCAGACTTGTTCAACAGGCCAGCCATTACGCTCGT
CATCAAAATCACTCGCATCAACCAAACCGTTATTCATTCGTGATTGCGCCTGAGCGAGACGAAATACGCG
ATCGCTGTTAAAAGGACAATTACAAACAGGAATCGAATGCAACCGGCGCAGGAACACTGCCAGCGCATCA
ACAATATTTTCACCTGAATCAGGATATTCTTCTAATACCTGGAATGCTGTTTTTCCGGGGATCGCAGTGG
TGAGTAACCATGCATCATCAGGAGTACGGATAAAATGCTTGATGGTCGGAAGAGGCATAAATTCCGTCAG
CCAGTTTAGTCTGACCATCTCATCTGTAACATCATTGGCAACGCTACCTTTGCCATGTTTCAGAAACAAC
TCTGGCGCATCGGGCTTCCCATACAAGCGATAGATTGTCGCACCTGATTGCCCGACATTATCGCGAGCCC
ATTTATACCCATATAAATCAGCATCCATGTTGGAATTTAATCGCGGCCTCGACGTTTCCCGTTGAATATG
GCTCATAACACCCCTTGTATTACTGTTTATGTAAGCAGACAGTTTTATTGTTCATGATGATATATTTTTA
TCTTGTGCAATGTAACATCAGAGATTTTGAGACACGGGCCAGAGCTGCA
